Addgene plasmid #193799: pET-51b(+) ChemoG1
Purpose: Protein production of ChemoG1 in bacteria
Depositing lab: Julien Hiblot. Depositing organization: Max Planck Institute for Medical Research. Publication: A general method for the development of multicolor biosensors with large dynamic ranges. Hellweg L, Edenhofer A, Barck L, Huppertz MC, Frei MS, Tarnawski M, Bergner A, Koch B, Johnsson K, Hiblot J. Nat Chem Biol. 2023 Jun 8. doi: 10.1038/s41589-023-01350-1. PubMed 37291200.
Backbone
  Vector backbone: pET-51b(+)
  Backbone size w/o insert (bp): 5100
  Vector type: Bacterial Expression
Growth in bacteria
  Bacterial resistance: Ampicillin, 100 μg/mL
  Growth temperature: 37°C
  Growth strain: DH5alpha
  Copy number: High Copy
Gene/Insert
  Gene/Insert name: ChemoG1
  Species: Synthetic
  Insert size (bp): 1600
  Promoter: T7
  Tag / fusion protein: 10xHis (C terminal on insert)
  Cloning method: Gibson Cloning
Terms and licenses: Academic/Nonprofit Terms; Industry Terms: Not Available to Industry
How to cite: pET-51b(+) ChemoG1 was a gift from Julien Hiblot (Addgene plasmid # 193799 ; http://n2t.net/addgene:193799 ; RRID:Addgene_193799)
