[The description below was written by a language model from this plasmid's Addgene catalogue record and pLannotate feature annotations shown in this document.]
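Description:
pET-51b(+) ChemoG1 is a bacterial expression plasmid built on the pET-51b(+) backbone for producing the synthetic protein ChemoG1 in E. coli. It is maintained through a ColE1/pMB1-type origin with the pBR322-derived bom and rop elements, and is selected with ampicillin via the β-lactamase gene. The catalogue lists it as high copy, although rop normally moderates copy number. An f1 origin is also present, which allows single-stranded DNA production with helper phage. The short tetracycline-resistance fragments and the predicted E. coli ORF in the feature table are non-functional remnants of the pBR322 lineage.

Expression is driven by a T7 promoter immediately followed by a lac operator, with the T7 gene 10 ribosome binding site upstream of the coding region and a T7 terminator downstream. The plasmid carries its own lacI gene, so transcription is repressed until it is induced with IPTG in a host supplying T7 RNA polymerase. The annotated open reading frame begins with an N-terminal Strep-Tag II from the vector, followed by an EGFP-like sequence joined directly to a HaloTag-like sequence; together these account for the roughly 1.6 kb ChemoG1 insert. The catalogue also records a C-terminal 10xHis tag, which the feature table does not annotate explicitly. The short "SET1 fragment" hit in that region is probably an annotation artefact.

A fluorescent protein fused to a self-labelling HaloTag suggests a chemogenetic design in which a chloroalkane-linked fluorophore bound to HaloTag is paired with the green fluorescent protein. This fits the associated work on multicolor biosensors with large dynamic ranges, though the record does not spell out the mechanism. The stated purpose is recombinant production of ChemoG1, and the two affinity tags would allow its purification.
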