Features (pLannotate 1.2.2; 20 found; start..end, strand, type, name):
     12..467     +  rep_origin     f1 ori (sequence partly withheld): f1 bacteriophage origin of replication; arrow indicates direction of (+) strand synthesis
    582..1442    -  CDS            AmpR: β-lactamase; bla; confers resistance to ampicillin, carbenicillin, and related antibiotics
   1443..1535    -  promoter       AmpR promoter: bla
   1616..2204    +  rep_origin     ori: high-copy-number ColE1/pMB1/pBR322/pUC origin of replication
   2390..2529    -  misc_feature   bom: basis of mobility region from pBR322
   2631..2822    -  CDS            rop: Rop protein, which maintains plasmids at low copy number; rop
   2839..3219    +  CDS            YPB1_ECOLX: Protein predicted: Swiss-Prot protein existence level 4. From Escherichia coli.
   3281..3345    -  CDS            TcR (fragment): tetracycline efflux protein; tet; confers resistance to tetracycline
   3360..3381    -  protein_bind   CAP binding site: CAP binding activates transcription in the presence of cAMP. E. coli catabolite activator protein
   3394..4476    -  CDS            lacI: lac repressor; lacI; The lac repressor binds to the lac operator to inhibit transcription in E. coli. This inhibition can be relieved by adding lactose or isopropyl-β-D-thiogalactopyranoside (IPTG).
   4477..4554    -  promoter       lacI promoter: lacI
   4562..4841    -  CDS            TcR (fragment): tetracycline efflux protein; tet; confers resistance to tetracycline
   4867..4885    +  promoter       T7 promoter: promoter for bacteriophage T7 RNA polymerase
   4886..4910    +  protein_bind   lac operator: The lac repressor binds to the lac operator to inhibit transcription in E. coli. This inhibition can be relieved by adding lactose or isopropyl-β-D-thiogalactopyranoside (IPTG). lac repressor encoded by lacI
   4925..4947    +  RBS            RBS: efficient ribosome binding site from bacteriophage T7 gene 10 (Olins and Rangwala, 1989)
   4963..4986    +  CDS            Strep-Tag II: peptide that binds Strep-Tactin®, an engineered form of streptavidin
   5017..5733    +  CDS            EGFP: EGFP is a basic (constitutively fluorescent) green fluorescent protein published in 1996, derived from Aequorea victoria. It is reported to be a rapidly-maturing weak dimer with moderate acid sensitivity.
   5734..6614    +  CDS            HaloTag® (fragment): modified bacterial dehalogenase that forms covalent bonds with chloroalkane derivatives
   6684..6701    +  CDS            SET1 (fragment): solubility-enhancement tag derived from T7 phage gene 10B
   6709..6756    +  terminator     T7 terminator: transcription terminator for bacteriophage T7 RNA polymerase
>Addgene plasmid #193799 | pET-51b(+) ChemoG1 | addgene full sequence | sequence record 381705 | Addgene NGS Result
TGGCGAATGGG
[124 nt withheld, positions 12-135]
C
[91 nt withheld, positions 137-227]
A
[49 nt withheld, positions 229-277]
CCTTTGACGTTGGAGTCCACGTTCTTT
[37 nt withheld, positions 305-341]
ACCCTATCTCGGTCTATTCTTTTGATTTATAAGGGATTTTGCCGATTTCGGCCTATTGGTTAAAAAATGA
GCTGATTTAACAAAAATTTAACGCGAATTTTAACAAAATATTAACGTTTACAATTTCTGGCGGCACGATG
GCATGAGATTATCAAAAAGGATCTTCACCTAGATCCTTTTAAATTAAAAATGAAGTTTTAAATCAATCTA
AAGTATATATGAGTAAACTTGGTCTGACAGTTACCAATGCTTAATCAGTGAGGCACCTATCTCAGCGATC
TGTCTATTTCGTTCATCCATAGTTGCCTGACTCCCCGTCGTGTAGATAACTACGATACGGGAGGGCTTAC
CATCTGGCCCCAGTGCTGCAATGATACCGCGAGACCCACGCTCACCGGCTCCAGATTTATCAGCAATAAA
CCAGCCAGCCGGAAGGGCCGAGCGCAGAAGTGGTCCTGCAACTTTATCCGCCTCCATCCAGTCTATTAAT
TGTTGCCGGGAAGCTAGAGTAAGTAGTTCGCCAGTTAATAGTTTGCGCAACGTTGTTGCCATTGCTACAG
GCATCGTGGTGTCACGCTCGTCGTTTGGTATGGCTTCATTCAGCTCCGGTTCCCAACGATCAAGGCGAGT
TACATGATCCCCCATGTTGTGCAAAAAAGCGGTTAGCTCCTTCGGTCCTCCGATCGTTGTCAGAAGTAAG
TTGGCCGCAGTGTTATCACTCATGGTTATGGCAGCACTGCATAATTCTCTTACTGTCATGCCATCCGTAA
GATGCTTTTCTGTGACTGGTGAGTACTCAACCAAGTCATTCTGAGAATAGTGTATGCGGCGACCGAGTTG
CTCTTGCCCGGCGTCAATACGGGATAATACCGCGCCACATAGCAGAACTTTAAAAGTGCTCATCATTGGA
AAACGTTCTTCGGGGCGAAAACTCTCAAGGATCTTACCGCTGTTGAGATCCAGTTCGATGTAACCCACTC
GTGCACCCAACTGATCTTCAGCATCTTTTACTTTCACCAGCGTTTCTGGGTGAGCAAAAACAGGAAGGCA
AAATGCCGCAAAAAAGGGAATAAGGGCGACACGGAAATGTTGAATACTCATACTCTTCCTTTTTCAATCA
TGATTGAAGCATTTATCAGGGTTATTGTCTCATGAGCGGATACATATTTGAATGTATTTAGAAAAATAAA
CAAATAGGTCATGACCAAAATCCCTTAACGTGAGTTTTCGTTCCACTGAGCGTCAGACCCCGTAGAAAAG
ATCAAAGGATCTTCTTGAGATCCTTTTTTTCTGCGCGTAATCTGCTGCTTGCAAACAAAAAAACCACCGC
TACCAGCGGTGGTTTGTTTGCCGGATCAAGAGCTACCAACTCTTTTTCCGAAGGTAACTGGCTTCAGCAG
AGCGCAGATACCAAATACTGTCCTTCTAGTGTAGCCGTAGTTAGGCCACCACTTCAAGAACTCTGTAGCA
CCGCCTACATACCTCGCTCTGCTAATCCTGTTACCAGTGGCTGCTGCCAGTGGCGATAAGTCGTGTCTTA
CCGGGTTGGACTCAAGACGATAGTTACCGGATAAGGCGCAGCGGTCGGGCTGAACGGGGGGTTCGTGCAC
ACAGCCCAGCTTGGAGCGAACGACCTACACCGAACTGAGATACCTACAGCGTGAGCTATGAGAAAGCGCC
ACGCTTCCCGAAGGGAGAAAGGCGGACAGGTATCCGGTAAGCGGCAGGGTCGGAACAGGAGAGCGCACGA
GGGAGCTTCCAGGGGGAAACGCCTGGTATCTTTATAGTCCTGTCGGGTTTCGCCACCTCTGACTTGAGCG
TCGATTTTTGTGATGCTCGTCAGGGGGGCGGAGCCTATGGAAAAACGCCAGCAACGCGGCCTTTTTACGG
TTCCTGGCCTTTTGCTGGCCTTTTGCTCACATGTTCTTTCCTGCGTTATCCCCTGATTCTGTGGATAACC
GTATTACCGCCTTTGAGTGAGCTGATACCGCTCGCCGCAGCCGAACGACCGAGCGCAGCGAGTCAGTGAG
CGAGGAAGCGGAAGAGCGCCTGATGCGGTATTTTCTCCTTACGCATCTGTGCGGTATTTCACACCGCAAT
GGTGCACTCTCAGTACAATCTGCTCTGATGCCGCATAGTTAAGCCAGTATACACTCCGCTATCGCTACGT
GACTGGGTCATGGCTGCGCCCCGACACCCGCCAACACCCGCTGACGCGCCCTGACGGGCTTGTCTGCTCC
CGGCATCCGCTTACAGACAAGCTGTGACCGTCTCCGGGAGCTGCATGTGTCAGAGGTTTTCACCGTCATC
ACCGAAACGCGCGAGGCAGCTGCGGTAAAGCTCATCAGCGTGGTCGTGAAGCGATTCACAGATGTCTGCC
TGTTCATCCGCGTCCAGCTCGTTGAGTTTCTCCAGAAGCGTTAATGTCTGGCTTCTGATAAAGCGGGCCA
TGTTAAGGGCGGTTTTTTCCTGTTTGGTCACTGATGCCTCCGTGTAAGGGGGATTTCTGTTCATGGGGGT
AATGATACCGATGAAACGAGAGAGGATGCTCACGATACGGGTTACTGATGATGAACATGCCCGGTTACTG
GAACGTTGTGAGGGTAAACAACTGGCGGTATGGATGCGGCGGGACCAGAGAAAAATCACTCAGGGTCAAT
GCCAGCGCTTCGTTAATACAGATGTAGGTGTTCCACAGGGTAGCCAGCAGCATCCTGCGATGCAGATCCG
GAACATAATGGTGCAGGGCGCTGACTTCCGCGTTTCCAGACTTTACGAAACACGGAAACCGAAGACCATT
CATGTTGTTGCTCAGGTCGCAGACGTTTTGCAGCAGCAGTCGCTTCACGTTCGCTCGCGTATCGGTGATT
CATTCTGCTAACCAGTAAGGCAACCCCGCCAGCCTAGCCGGGTCCTCAACGACAGGAGCACGATCATGCT
AGTCATGCCCCGCGCCCACCGGAAGGAGCTGACTGGGTTGAAGGCTCTCAAGGGCATCGGTCGAGATCCC
GGTGCCTAATGAGTGAGCTAACTTACATTAATTGCGTTGCGCTCACTGCCCGCTTTCCAGTCGGGAAACC
TGTCGTGCCAGCTGCATTAATGAATCGGCCAACGCGCGGGGAGAGGCGGTTTGCGTATTGGGCGCCAGGG
TGGTTTTTCTTTTCACCAGTGAGACGGGCAACAGCTGATTGCCCTTCACCGCCTGGCCCTGAGAGAGTTG
CAGCAAGCGGTCCACGCTGGTTTGCCCCAGCAGGCGAAAATCCTGTTTGATGGTGGTTAACGGCGGGATA
TAACATGAGCTGTCTTCGGTATCGTCGTATCCCACTACCGAGATGTCCGCACCAACGCGCAGCCCGGACT
CGGTAATGGCGCGCATTGCGCCCAGCGCCATCTGATCGTTGGCAACCAGCATCGCAGTGGGAACGATGCC
CTCATTCAGCATTTGCATGGTTTGTTGAAAACCGGACATGGCACTCCAGTCGCCTTCCCGTTCCGCTATC
GGCTGAATTTGATTGCGAGTGAGATATTTATGCCAGCCAGCCAGACGCAGACGCGCCGAGACAGAACTTA
ATGGGCCCGCTAACAGCGCGATTTGCTGGTGACCCAATGCGACCAGATGCTCCACGCCCAGTCGCGTACC
GTCTTCATGGGAGAAAATAATACTGTTGATGGGTGTCTGGTCAGAGACATCAAGAAATAACGCCGGAACA
TTAGTGCAGGCAGCTTCCACAGCAATGGCATCCTGGTCATCCAGCGGATAGTTAATGATCAGCCCACTGA
CGCGTTGCGCGAGAAGATTGTGCACCGCCGCTTTACAGGCTTCGACGCCGCTTCGTTCTACCATCGACAC
CACCACGCTGGCACCCAGTTGATCGGCGCGAGATTTAATCGCCGCGACAATTTGCGACGGCGCGTGCAGG
GCCAGACTGGAGGTGGCAACGCCAATCAGCAACGACTGTTTGCCCGCCAGTTGTTGTGCCACGCGGTTGG
GAATGTAATTCAGCTCCGCCATCGCCGCTTCCACTTTTTCCCGCGTTTTCGCAGAAACGTGGCTGGCCTG
GTTCACCACGCGGGAAACGGTCTGATAAGAGACACCGGCATACTCTGCGACATCGTATAACGTTACTGGT
TTCACATTCACCACCCTGAATTGACTCTCTTCCGGGCGCTATCATGCCATACCGCGAAAGGTTTTGCGCC
ATTCGATGGTGTCCGGGATCTCGACGCTCTCCCTTATGCGACTCCTGCATTAGGAAGCAGCCCAGTAGTA
GGTTGAGGCCGTTGAGCACCGCCGCCGCAAGGAATGGTGCATGCAAGGAGATGGCGCCCAACAGTCCCCC
GGCCACGGGGCCTGCCACCATACCCACGCCGAAACAAGCGCTCATGAGCCCGAAGTGGCGAGCCCGATCT
TCCCCATCGGTGATGTCGGCGATATAGGCGCCAGCAACCGCACCTGTGGCGCCGGTGATGCCGGCCACGA
TGCGTCCGGCGTAGAGGATCGAGATCGATCTCGATCCCGCGAAATTAATACGACTCACTATAGGGGAATT
GTGAGCGGATAACAATTCCCCTCTAGAAATAATTTTGTTTAACTTTAAGAAGGAGATATACCATGGCAAG
CTGGAGCCACCCGCAGTTCGAAAAGGGTGCAGATGACGACGACAAGGTACCGCATATGGTGAGCAAGGGC
GAGGAGCTGTTCACCGGGGTGGTGCCCATCCTGGTCGAGCTGGACGGCGACGTAAACGGCCACAAGTTCA
GCGTGTCCGGCGAGGGCGAGGGCGATGCCACCTACGGCAAGCTGACCCTGAAGTTCATCTGCACCACCGG
CAAGCTGCCCGTGCCCTGGCCCACCCTCGTGACCACCCTGACCTACGGCGTGCAGTGCTTCAGCCGCTAC
CCCGACCACATGAAGCAGCACGACTTCTTCAAGTCCGCCATGCCCGAAGGCTACGTCCAGGAGCGCACCA
TCTTCTTCAAGGACGACGGCAACTACAAGACCCGCGCCGAGGTGAAGTTCGAGGGCGACACCCTGGTGAA
CCGCATCGAGCTGAAGGGCATCGACTTCAAGGAGGACGGCAACATCCTGGGGCACAAGCTGGAGTACAAC
TACAACAGCCACAACGTCTATATCATGGCCGACAAGCAGAAGAACGGCATCAAGGTGAACTTCAAGATCC
GCCACAACATCGAGGACGGCAGCGTGCAGCTCGCCGACCACTACCAGCAGAACACCCCCATCGGCGACGG
CCCCGTGCTGCTGCCCGACAACCACTACCTGAGCACCCAGTCCGCCCTGAGCAAAGACCCCAACGAGAAG
CGCGATCACATGGTCCTGCTGGAGTTCGTGACCGCCGCCGGGATCACTCTCGGCATGGACGAGCTGTACA
AGATCGGTACTGGCTTTCCATTCGACCCCCATTATGTGGAAGTCCTGGGCGAGCGCATGCACTACGTCGA
TGTTGGTCCGCGCGATGGCACCCCTGTGCTGTTCCTGCACGGTAACCCGACCTCCTCCTACGTGTGGCGC
AACATCATCCCGCATGTTGCACCGACCCATCGCTGCATTGCTCCAGACCTGATCGGTATGGGCAAATCCG
ACAAACCAGACCTGGGTTATTTCTTCGACGACCACGTCCGCTTCATGGATGCCTTCATCGAAGCCCTGGG
TCTGGAAGAGGTCGTCCTGGTCATTCACGACTGGGGCTCCGCTCTGGGTTTCCACTGGGCCAAGCGCAAT
CCAGAGCGCGTCAAAGGTATTGCATTTATGGAGTTCATCCGCCCTATCCCGACCTGGGACGAATGGCCAG
AATTTGCCCGCGAGACCTTCCAGGCCTTCCGCACCACCGACGTCGGCCGCAAGCTGATCATCGATCAGAA
CGTTTTTATCGAGGGTACGCTGCCGATGGGTGTCGTCCGCCCGCTGACTGAAGTCGAGATGGACCATTAC
CGCGAGCCGTTCCTGAATCCTGTTGACCGCGAGCCACTGTGGCGCTTCCCAAACGAGCTGCCAATCGCCG
GTGAGCCAGCGAACATCGTCGCGCTGGTCGAAGAATACATGGACTGGCTGCACCAGTCCCCTGTCCCGAA
GCTGCTGTTCTGGGGCACCCCAGGCGTTCTGATCCCACCGGCCGAAGCCGCTCGCCTGGCCAAAAGCCTG
CCTAACTGCAAGGCTGTGGACATCGGCCCGGGTCTGAATCTGCTGCAAGAAGACAACCCGGACCTGATCG
GCAGCGAGATCGCGCGCTGGCTGTCTACTCTGGAGATTTCCGGTGCTCCGGGCTTCTCCTCAATTTCCGC
TCATCACCACCATCATCACCATCACCACCACTAATTAACCTAGGCTGCTGCCACCGCTGAGCAATAACTA
GCATAACCCCTTGGGGCCTCTAAACTGGTCTTGAGGGGTTTTTTGCTGAAAGGAGGAACTATATCCGGAT
